Addgene plasmid #111608: pDONRPEX18Tp-SceI-pheS
Purpose: (Empty Backbone) Gateway compatible allelic exchange vector for Burkholderia sp.
Depositing lab: Tim Tolker-Nielsen. Depositing organization: University of Copenhagen. Publication: In-Frame and Unmarked Gene Deletions in Burkholderia cenocepacia via an Allelic Exchange System Compatible with Gateway Technology. Fazli M, Harrison JJ, Gambino M, Givskov M, Tolker-Nielsen T. Appl Environ Microbiol. 2015 Jun;81(11):3623-30. doi: 10.1128/AEM.03909-14. Epub 2015 Mar 20. PubMed 25795676.
Backbone
  Vector backbone: pEX18Tp-pheS (pUC-based)
  Vector type: Allelic exchange in Burkholderia sp.
Growth in bacteria
  Bacterial resistance: Trimethoprim, 50 μg/mL
  Growth temperature: 37°C
  Growth strain: ccdB Survival
  Copy number: High Copy
Gene/Insert
  Gene/Insert name: None
Terms and licenses: Academic/Nonprofit Terms; Industry Terms: Not Available to Industry
How to cite: pDONRPEX18Tp-SceI-pheS was a gift from Tim Tolker-Nielsen (Addgene plasmid # 111608 ; http://n2t.net/addgene:111608 ; RRID:Addgene_111608)
