[The description below was written by a language model from this plasmid's Addgene catalogue record and pLannotate feature annotations shown in this document.]
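Description:
pDONRPEX18Tp-SceI-pheS is an empty, Gateway-compatible allelic exchange (suicide) vector for making gene replacements and deletions in Burkholderia species. It is built on the pUC-based pEX18Tp-pheS backbone. The roughly 7 kb plasmid replicates at high copy from a ColE1/pUC origin in E. coli. Selection is by trimethoprim resistance, provided by an R388-type dihydrofolate reductase gene that sits downstream of a class 1 integron Pc promoter. An incP oriT allows the plasmid to be mobilised by conjugation into the target bacterium. There the narrow-host-range origin is not expected to function, so trimethoprim-resistant recipients should arise by integration of the plasmid through homologous recombination.

The cloning site is a donor-type Gateway cassette placed within the lacZα/pUC polylinker region. attP1 and attP2 flank a chloramphenicol acetyltransferase gene with its cat promoter and the ccdB toxin gene. A BP recombination with an attB-flanked mutant allele replaces this cassette. ccdB then counterselects unrecombined vector in ordinary strains, which is why the empty plasmid is maintained in a ccdB-tolerant host.

For the second recombination step, the backbone carries a pheS gene. In vectors of this family, pheS is typically a mutant allele that confers sensitivity to chlorophenylalanine, although the annotation does not specify the mutation. Only a remnant of sacB remains. The name also indicates an I-SceI recognition site, which would allow a double-strand break to stimulate plasmid excision, but this site does not appear in the feature table. Other annotated elements are rrnB terminators, a T7 promoter, the lac promoter and operator, and several fragmentary backbone remnants. No insert is present.
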