Features (pLannotate 1.2.2; 31 found; start..end, strand, type, name):
      3..20      +  promoter       tet promoter (fragment): E. coli promoter for tetracycline efflux protein gene
     67..102     +  CDS            rop (fragment): Rop protein, which maintains plasmids at low copy number; rop
    204..253     +  misc_feature   bom (fragment): basis of mobility region from pBR322
    276..376     -  CDS            SacB (fragment): secreted levansucrase that renders bacterial growth sensitive to sucrose; Bacillus subtilis sacB; negative selection marker
    388..1389    -  CDS            pheS: SYFA_ECOLI - Experimental evidence at protein level: Swiss-Prot protein existence level 1. From Escherichia coli (strain K12).
   1508..1617    -  oriT           oriT: incP origin of transfer
   1843..1956    +  CDS            traK (fragment): TRAK4_ECOLX - Experimental evidence at protein level: Swiss-Prot protein existence level 1. From Escherichia coli.
   1955..2007    +  misc_feature   bom (fragment): basis of mobility region from pBR322
   2010..2041    -  promoter       AmpR promoter (fragment): bla
   2060..2087    -  terminator     rrnB T2 terminator: transcription terminator T2 from the E. coli rrnB gene
   2179..2265    -  terminator     rrnB T1 terminator: Escherichia coli rrnB; transcription terminator T1 from the E. coli rrnB gene
   2267..2382    -  ncRNA          5S rRNA: Accession: RF00001 - 5S ribosomal RNA
   2478..2632    -  CDS            lacZα (fragment): LacZα fragment of β-galactosidase; lacZ fragment
   2668..2704    -  CDS            lacZα (fragment): LacZα fragment of β-galactosidase; lacZ fragment
   2721..2952    +  protein_bind   attP1: mutant version of attP; recombination site for the Gateway® BP reaction BP Clonase™
   3155..3307    -  CDS            dpnD (fragment): DPND_STRPN - Protein predicted: Swiss-Prot protein existence level 4. From Streptococcus pneumoniae serotype 4 (strain ATCC BAA-334 / TIGR4).
   3351..3653    -  CDS            ccdB: CCDB_ECOLI - Also known as G, letB, letD. Experimental evidence at protein level: Swiss-Prot protein existence level 1. Toxic component of a type II toxin-antitoxin (TA) system, functioning in plasmid maintainence. Responsible for the post- segregational killing (PSK) of plasmid-free cells, also referred to as a plasmid addiction system. Half-life of over 2 hours. Cell killing by CcdB is accompanied by filamentation, defects in chromosome and plasmid segregation, defects in cell division, formation of anucleate cells, decreased DNA synthesis and plasmid loss. Interferes with the activity of DN
   3658..3816    -  CDS            ccdA (fragment): CCDA_ECO57 - Also known as H, letA. Experimental evidence at protein level: Swiss-Prot protein existence level 1. Antitoxin component of a type II toxin-antitoxin (TA) system which inhibits the post-segregational killing (PSK) of plasmid-free cells, also referred to as a plasmid addiction system. Binds to and blocks the activity of CcdB; will also remove bound CcdB protein from the CcdB-GyrA complex by forming a CcdA-CcdB complex, a process termed rejuvenation. Functions as a transcriptional corepressor for the ccdAB operon, repression also requires CcdB (By similarity). From Escherichia coli
   3998..4656    -  CDS            CmR: chloramphenicol acetyltransferase; cat; confers resistance to chloramphenicol
   4657..4759    -  promoter       cat promoter: promoter of the E. coli cat gene encoding chloramphenicol acetyltransferase
   4904..5135    -  protein_bind   attP2: mutant version of attP; recombination site for the Gateway® BP reaction (pDONR™221 version) BP Clonase™
   5154..5172    -  promoter       T7 promoter: promoter for bacteriophage T7 RNA polymerase
   5225..5257    -  misc_feature   MCS (fragment): pUC18/19 multiple cloning site
   5290..5306    -  protein_bind   lac operator: The lac repressor binds to the lac operator to inhibit transcription in E. coli. This inhibition can be relieved by adding lactose or isopropyl-β-D-thiogalactopyranoside (IPTG). lac repressor encoded by lacI
   5314..5344    -  promoter       lac promoter: promoter for the E. coli lac operon
   5359..5380    -  protein_bind   CAP binding site: CAP binding activates transcription in the presence of cAMP. E. coli catabolite activator protein
   5393..5485    -  CDS            lacI (fragment): lac repressor; lacI; The lac repressor binds to the lac operator to inhibit transcription in E. coli. This inhibition can be relieved by adding lactose or isopropyl-β-D-thiogalactopyranoside (IPTG).
   5668..6256    -  rep_origin     ori: high-copy-number ColE1/pMB1/pBR322/pUC origin of replication
   6374..6402    +  promoter       Pc promoter: intI1 (promoter lies within the coding sequence); class 1 integron promoter
   6578..6644    +  ncRNA          AAC AAD leader (fragment): Accession: RF02912 - putative aminoglycoside riboswitch / attI site
   6728..6964    +  CDS            TpR: E. coli plasmid-associated dihydrofolate reductase; dhfrIIb from plasmid R388; confers resistance to trimethoprim
>Addgene plasmid #111608 | pDONRPEX18Tp-SceI-pheS | addgene full sequence | sequence record 225649 | Addgene NGS Result
GTTTGACAGCTTATCATCGACATGACATTAACCTATAAAAATAGGCGTATCACGAGGCCCTTTCGTCTCG
CGCGTTTCGGTGATGACGGTGAAAACCTCTGACACATGCAGCTCCCGGAGACGGTCACAGCTTGTCTGTA
AGCGGATGCCGGGAGCAGACAAGCCCGTCAGGGCGCGTCAGCGGGTGTTGGCGGGTGTCGGGGCTGGCTT
AACTATGCGGCATCAGAGCAGATTGTACTGAGAGTGCACCATAATCGGCATTTTCTTTTGCGTTTTTATT
TGTTAACTGTTAATTGTCCTTGTTCAAGGATGCTGTCTTTGACAACAGATGTTTTCTTGCCTTTGATGTT
CAGCAGGAAGCTAGGCGCAAACGTTGGATCTTTAGGCGAACTGGCGGAGGAACCGGAGGTCATTTTCGAA
AAAGAGCCGGAGGTCCTGGACACCATACCGGAGCATGGTAAGGCGTTCCAACCCGGAACCGAAGCCGAAG
CCAATGTAACGCTCCGGGTCGAGGCCCATATTCCGAATGACCGTGGGGTGGACCTGACCGCTGCCGCTGA
TTTCCAACCACTTACCAGCATTCTTCCCATGTTCAAACATCATATCAATTTCCGCGCTGGGTTCCGTGAA
GGGGAAGTAGCTCGGGCGGAAACGGACCAAGATGTCATCTCGTTCGAAAAATTTCTTGAGAAAGTCGGTG
TAGGCACCCTTGAGATCGGCAAACGACACGTTTTCATCAATCCAGAGCCCCTCCACCTGATTAAACATGG
GGCTATGGGTGGCGTCCGAATCGACCCGATAGGTCCGACCGGGAGCAATCACCTTAATCGGGGGTCGATT
CATGCGGGCGTACCGCACCTGCATGGGCGAGGTATGGGTCCGGAGGAGGAGGGGCCGCCCATCGGCGTCC
TTACCATCCACATAGAAGGTGTCCTGCATGGACCGTGCGGGGTGGTTTTCGGGCGAGTTGAGCGCCGTGA
AATTATACCAATCCGTCTCAATTTCCGGTCCATCCGCGACATCGAAGCCAATGCTACGGAAAATCTGCTC
CACACGTTCCCAGGTTCGCATGACGGGGTGCAGCGAGCCGGCGCCCGCCCCGCGACCGGGGAGGGTCACA
TCAATGGCTTCAGCCGCCAGGCGCTGATTGAGAAGGGCATCCGCCAAGGCCTGCCGCCGGGCATTCAAGG
CCGCCTCCACCTGCTGCTTGGCCACGTTAATCCGGGCACCCTCGGTCTTCCGGGTTTCCGGGTCCAGCTT
ACCCAGCCCCTTCAAGAGTTCCGTGAGGGCACCGCTCTTGCCCAGGAAGCGGGCCTTTTCATTTTCCAAG
GTCGTAATGTCGGCCGCGCCCTCAAAGCTCTGCTGGGCATCCGCCACGATCTGATCGAGGTCCATATGCT
TGTCCTTTCGAAGCTCGATCCGATTGTCAGACCCGGCATGATATTCCGAAAATCCCAAGCGAGTCAACAG
CTAGTGCTTGCCCTCAGTACTGTTACGCCGGCGGTAGCCGGCCAGCCTCGCAGAGCAGGATTCCCGTTGA
GCACCGCCAGGTGCGAATAAGGGACAGTGAAGAAGGAACACCCGCTCGCGGGTGGGCCTACTTCACCTAT
CCTGCCCGGCTGACGCCGTTGGATACACCAAGGAAAGTCTACACGAACCCTTTGGCAAAATCCTGTATAT
CGTGCGAAAAAGGATGGATATACCGAAAAAATCGCTATAATGACCCCGAAGCAGGGTTATGCAGCGGAAA
AGCGCTGCTTCCCTGCTGTTTTGTGGAATATCTACCGACTGGAAACAGGCAAATGCAGGAAATTACTGAA
CTGAGGGGACAGGCGAGAGACGATGCCAAAGAGCTACACCGACGAGCTGGCCGAGTGGGTTGAATCCCGC
GCGGCCAAGAAGCGCCGGCGTGATGAGGCTGCGGTTGCGTTCCTGGCGGTGAGGGCGGATGTCGATATGC
GGTGTGAAATACCGCACAGATGCGTAAGGAGAAAATACCGCATCAGGCGCATATTTGAATGTATTTAGAA
AAATAAACAAAAGAGTTTGTAGAAACGCAAAAAGGCCATCCGTCAGGATGGCCTTCTGCTTAATTTGATG
CCTGGCAGTTTATGGCGGGCGTCCTGCCCGCCACCCTCCGGGCCGTTGCTTCGCAACGTTCAAATCCGCT
CCCGGCGGATTTGTCCTACTCAGGAGAGCGTTCACCGACAAACAACAGATAAAACGAAAGGCCCAGTCTT
TCGACTGAGCCTTTCGTTTTATTTGATGCCTGGCAGTTCCCTACTCTCGCATGGGGAGACCCCACACTAC
CATCGGCGCTACGGCGTTTCACTTCTGAGTTCGGCATGGGGTCAGGTGGGACCACCGCGCTACTGCCGCC
AGGCAAATTCTGTTTTATCAGACCGCTTCTGCGTTCTGATTTAATCTGTATCAGGCTGAAAATCTTCTCT
CATCCGCCAAAACAGCCAAGCTCGCCATTCGCCATTCAGGCTGCGCAACTGTTGGGAAGGGCGATCGGTG
CGGGCCTCTTCGCTATTACGCCAGCTGGCGAAAGGGGGATGTGCTGCAAGGCGATTAAGTTGGGTAACGC
CAGGGTTTTCCCAGTCACGACGTTGTAAAACGACGGCCAGTGCCAAGCTTTAGGGATAACAGGGTAATAG
CATGGATGTTTTCCCAGTCACGACGTTGTAAAACGACGGCCAGTCTTAAGCTCGGGCCCCAAATAATGAT
TTTATTTTGACTGATAGTGACCTGTTCGTTGCAACAAATTGATGAGCAATGCTTTTTTATAATGCCAACT
TTGTACAAAAAAGCTGAACGAGAAACGTAAAATGATATAAATATCAATATATTAAATTAGATTTTGCATA
AAAAACAGACTACATAATACTGTAAAACACAACATATCCAGTCACTATGAATCAACTACTTAGATGGTAT
TAGTGACCTGTAGTCGACCGACAGCCTTCCAAATGTTCTTCGGGTGATGCTGCCAACTTAGTCGACCGAC
AGCCTTCCAAATGTTCTTCTCAAACGGAATCGTCGTATCCAGCCTACTCGCTATTGTCCTCAATGCCGTA
TTAAATCATAAAAAGAAATAAGAAAAAGAGGTGCGAGCCTCTTTTTTGTGTGACAAAATAAAAACATCTA
CCTATTCATATACGCTAGTGTCATAGTCCTGAAAATCATCTGCATCAAGAACAATTTCACAACTCTTATA
CTTTTCTCTTACAAGTCGTTCGGCTTCATCTGGATTTTCAGCCTCTATACTTACTAAACGTGATAAAGTT
TCTGTAATTTCTACTGTATCGACCTGCAGACTGGCTGTGTATAAGGGAGCCTGACATTTATATTCCCCAG
AACATCAGGTTAATGGCGTTTTTGATGTCATTTTCGCGGTGGCTGAGATCAGCCACTTCTTCCCCGATAA
CGGAGACCGGCACACTGGCCATATCGGTGGTCATCATGCGCCAGCTTTCATCCCCGATATGCACCACCGG
GTAAAGTTCACGGGAGACTTTATCTGACAGCAGACGTGCACTGGCCAGGGGGATCACCATCCGTCGCCCG
GGCGTGTCAATAATATCACTCTGTACATCCACAAACAGACGATAACGGCTCTCTCTTTTATAGGTGTAAA
CCTTAAACTGCATTTCACCAGCCCCTGTTCTCGTCAGCAAAAGAGCCGTTCATTTCAATAAACCGGGCGA
CCTCAGCCATCCCTTCCTGATTTTCCGCTTTCCAGCGTTCGGCACGCAGACGACGGGCTTCATTCTGCAT
GGTTGTGCTTACCAGACCGGAGATATTGACATCATATATGCCTTGAGCAACTGATAGCTGTCGCTGTCAA
CTGTCACTGTAATACGCTGCTTCATAGCATACCTCTTTTTGACATACTTCGGGTATACATATCAGTATAT
ATTCTTATACCGCAAAAATCAGCGCGCAAATACGCATACTGTTATCTGGCTTTTAGTAAGCCGGATCCAC
GCGGCGTTTACGCCCCCCCTGCCACTCATCGCAGTACTGTTGTAATTCATTAAGCATTCTGCCGACATGG
AAGCCATCACAAACGGCATGATGAACCTGAATCGCCAGCGGCATCAGCACCTTGTCGCCTTGCGTATAAT
ATTTGCCCATGGTGAAAACGGGGGCGAAGAAGTTGTCCATATTGGCCACGTTTAAATCAAAACTGGTGAA
ACTCACCCAGGGATTGGCTGAGACGAAAAACATATTCTCAATAAACCCTTTAGGGAAATAGGCCAGGTTT
TCACCGTAACACGCCACATCTTGCGAATATATGTGTAGAAACTGCCGGAAATCGTCGTGGTATTCACTCC
AGAGCGATGAAAACGTTTCAGTTTGCTCATGGAAAACGGTGTAACAAGGGTGAACACTATCCCATATCAC
CAGCTCACCGTCTTTCATTGCCATACGGAATTCCGGATGAGCATTCATCAGGCGGGCAAGAATGTGAATA
AAGGCCGGATAAAACTTGTGCTTATTTTTCTTTACGGTCTTTAAAAAGGCCGTAATATCCAGCTGAACGG
TCTGGTTATAGGTACATTGAGCAACTGACTGAAATGCCTCAAAATGTTCTTTACGATGCCATTGGGATAT
ATCAACGGTGGTATATCCAGTGATTTTTTTCTCCATTTTAGCTTCCTTAGCTCCTGAAAATCTCGATAAC
TCAAAAAATACGCCCGGTAGTGATCTTATTTCATTATGGTGAAAGTTGGAACCTCTTACGTGCCGATCAA
CGTCTCATTTTCGCCAAAAGTTGGCCCAGGGCTTCCCGGTATCAACAGGGACACCAGGATTTATTTATTC
TGCGAAGTGATCTTCCGTCACAGGTATTTATTCGGCGCAAAGTGCGTCGGGTGATGCTGCCAACTTAGTC
GACTACAGGTCACTAATACCATCTAAGTAGTTGATTCATAGTGACTGGATATGTTGTGTTTTACAGTATT
ATGTAGTCTGTTTTTTATGCAAAATCTAATTTAATATATTGATATTTATATCATTTTACGTTTCTCGTTC
AGCTTTCTTGTACAAAGTTGGCATTATAAGAAAGCATTGCTTATCAATTTGTTGCAACGAACAGGTCACT
ATCAGTCAAAATAAAATCATTATTTGCCATCCAGCTGATATCCCCTATAGTGAGTCGTATTACATGGTCA
TAGCTGTTTCCTGGCAGCTCTGGCCCGTGTCTCAAAATCTCTGATCTAGAGGATCCCCGGGTACCGAGCT
CGAATTCGTAATCATGTCATAGCTGTTTCCTGTGTGAAATTGTTATCCGCTCACAATTCCACACAACATA
CGAGCCGGAAGCATAAAGTGTAAAGCCTGGGGTGCCTAATGAGTGAGCTAACTCACATTAATTGCGTTGC
GCTCACTGCCCGCTTTCCAGTCGGGAAACCTGTCGTGCCAGCTGCATTAATGAATCGGCCAACGCGCGGG
GAGAGGCGGTTTGCGTATTGGGCGCTCTTCCGCTTCCTCGCTCACTGACCCGCTGCGCTCGGTCGTTCGG
CTGCGGCGAGCGGTATCAGCTCACTCAAAGGCGGTAATACGGTTATCCACAGAATCAGGGGATAACGCAG
GAAAGAACATGTGAGCAAAAGGCCAGCAAAAGGCCAGGAACCGTAAAAAGGCCGCGTTGCTGGCGTTTTT
CCATAGGCTCCGCCCCCCTGACGAGCATCACAAAAATCGACGCTCAAGTCAGAGGTGGCGAAACCCGACA
GGACTATAAAGATACCAGGCGTTTCCCCCTGGAAGCTCCCTCGTGCGCTCTCCTGTTCCGACCCTGCCGC
TTACCGGATACCTGTCCGCCTTTCTCCCTTCGGGAAGCGTGGCGCTTTCTCATAGCTCACGCTGTAGGTA
TCTCAGTTCGGTGTAGGTCGTTCGCTCCAAGCTGGGCTGTGTGCACGAACCCCCCGTTCAGCCCGACCGC
TGCGCCTTATCCGGTAACTATCGTCTTGAGTCCAACCCGGTAAGACACGACTTATCGCCACTGGCAGCAG
CCACTGGTAACAGGATTAGCAGAGCGAGGTATGTAGGCGGTGCTACAGAGTTCTTGAAGTGGTGGCCTAA
CTACGGCTACACTAGAAGAACAGTATTTGGTATCTGCGCTCTGCTGAAGCCAGTTACCTTCGGAAAAAGA
GTTGGTAGCTCTTGATCCGGCAAACAAACCACCGCTGGTAGCGGTGGTTTTTTTGTTTGCAAGCAGCAGA
TTACGCGCAGAAAAAAAGGATCTCAAGAAGATCCTTTGATCTTTTCTACGGGGTCTGACGCTCAGTGGAA
CGAAAACTCACGTTAAGGGATTTTGGTCATGACGCACTAGTGGAACGAAATCGATGAGCTCGCACGAACC
CAGTTGACATAAGCCTGTTCGGTTCGTAAACTGTAATGCAAGTAGCGTATGCGCTCACGCAACTGGTCCA
GAACCTTGACCGAACGCAGCGGTGGTAACGGCGCAGTGGCGGTTTTCATGGCTTGTTATGACTGTTTTTT
TGTACAGTCTATGCCTCGGGCATCCAAGTAGCAAGCGCGTTACGCCGTGGGTCGATGTTTGATGTTATGG
AGCAGCAACGATGTTACGCAGCAGGGCAGTCGCCCTAAAACAAAGTTAGGCAGCCGTTGTGCTGGTGCTT
TCTGATAGTTGTTGTGGGGTAGGCAGTCAGAGCTCGATTTGCTTGTCGCCATAATAGATTCACAAGAAGG
ATTCGACATGGGTCAAAGTAGCGATGAAGCCAACGCTCCCGTTGCAGGGCAGTTTGCGCTTCCCCTGAGT
GCCACCTTTGGCTTAGGGGATCGCGTACGCAAGAAATCTGGTGCCGCTTGGCAGGGTCAAGTCGTCGGTT
GGTATTGCACAAAACTCACTCCTGAAGGCTATGCGGTCGAGTCCGAATCCCACCCAGGCTCAGTGCAAAT
TTATCCTGTGGCTGCACTTGAACGTGTGGCCTAAGCGATATCTTAGGAKSYSCCRKYGRTGMYGGCCACG
ATGCGTCCGGCGTAGAGGATCTGCTCAT
